>Addgene plasmid #118226 | pBSV2_2 | depositor full sequence | sequence record 223337 | Full Sequence
CCAAAATCCCTTAACGTGAGTTTTCGTTCCACTGAGCGTCAGACCCCGTAGAAAAGATCAAAGGATCTTC
TTGAGATCCTTTTTTTCTGCGCGTAATCTGCTGCTTGCAAACAAAAAAACCACCGCTACCAGCGGTGGTT
TGTTTGCCGGATCAAGAGCTACCAACTCTTTTTCCGAAGGTAACTGGCTTCAGCAGAGCGCAGATACCAA
ATACTGTCCTTCTAGTGTAGCCGTAGTTAGGCCACCACTTCAAGAACTCTGTAGCACCGCCTACATACCT
CGCTCTGCTAATCCTGTTACCAGTGGCTGCTGCCAGTGGCGATAAGTCGTGTCTTACCGGGTTGGACTCA
AGACGATAGTTACCGGATAAGGCGCAGCGGTCGGGCTGAACGGGGGGTTCGTGCACACAGCCCAGCTTGG
AGCGAACGACCTACACCGAACTGAGATACCTACAGCGTGAGCTATGAGAAAGCGCCACGCTTCCCGAAGG
GAGAAAGGCGGACAGGTATCCGGTAAGCGGCAGGGTCGGAACAGGAGAGCGCACGAGGGAGCTTCCAGGG
GGAAACGCCTGGTATCTTTATAGTCCTGTCGGGTTTCGCCACCTCTGACTTGAGCGTCGATTTTTGTGAT
GCTCGTCAGGGGGGCGGAGCCTATGGAAAAACGCCAGCAACGCGGCCTTTTTACGGTTCCTGGGCTTTTG
CTGGCCTTTTGCTCACATGTTCTTTCCTGCACTAGATCCCCGGCAAGTTCATCCTTAGGGTTTCCATATC
TCTTAAAAAGTCAATTTCTGCTTGATTAATTTCTTGTGGATTATTGTTTTTGCGGTTTTTCATTTTTTAT
CTCCTTGAGTATTGAATTTTTTCTTATATATAAATATATAGCAAAAACTATTTTTGCCAACTTTTTTACA
AAAAATTTTTTATTAAAACACTTAGGGCTTTGCTAAATTCTCTTTTAAAAGAACTTAGTAAAGCCCTATG
GATTTAAGAACTGATTATACTTACGTAGTAAAAATACTACAGATATTAATAGTATAGACCATATCAAAAT
CATAATCAATTTATATTTATCTAAAATTGTAGTCCATACAAAATACAAAAAAATTAGGTTTTTCTAAATT
CTATTTTAAAAGAACTTAGTAACACCTAATCTCTAAATTACTTACAAAATTCTAAAATTAGATTTTTAGT
TCTTCATATTTCTTTAAAAGTTTTTTAAGAAAATCTTTTTGATTTTCAAAAATTTCATGCATCATAAAAC
TAGTAAATTTGGATTTTTTTTTGTAAAAATCATAACTTTCTTGGGTTTTAAGTTGAAATCTTAATGGTTT
TATTGGATTTTGCCTAGATTTTTTTAACGCCGGACTTTCTTTATCTTTTATAAAATTATAAGAATTTTTA
ATACCATTTTCTATTAAATAATCTTCTTTTATAAGCCCCTCTTGCAGTGCAGTTGCTAATCTTAAATACT
TATACGCTTGAGTTTTTGCTACATCAAAGTCTTTTATAAAATCAAGAAAAGTTTTATAACCATCAAATTT
ATAATATTGATTATCTTTTATTTCTTTTAAAATTTTAATATTTTCCACCCTGTGGAATATTTCTTTTTTG
AAATTGTCATTTAACTTTTCCTTTAGTGTCTTGTAATAAGAAATTTTACTTTCATTAATCATTAAATTTT
GTTCAACATAAGTATCTATCTTTTTTGTTAAAACTTTAACAACACGTTTTTTTTCCATAAAAATTTTCCT
TTATTTTTGCAACATTTTCCTTAATTGATATAATTGTTACTATTTTAGATTTTTTAATATCCACTTAAGA
ATTAATCCCTCACTAGAATATTTTTTATTATAGAATTCATATACATGTTTTTCTAAATCTATAAATTTAT
CAACAATTGCTTTATTATAGGGTGTATCTATCTTTTCTTTTCTTAATAATCGTCTCATATTCTTTAAATA
ACAACAAACACTGCCGGTTTTAAACCTAAATTCTATGTAATATATTTTTGAAAAAGTATATACATTTTCA
ACCCCGTTTATTTCATACTTTACAAAAACATTATTTATTGGTTTTCTATAACCATAGTAAATGCCTAAAA
ATTTGTCCCCGTCTTTCATAGGATATAGATAAAGTTTTTGAATCTCTGATTTATCTAATAATTTTTCAAA
AAAAATTATACACCGCTTTTGTTTGTTACTAACTACTCTATGCAATGCCTTTAATATTTTTGTGTGATAT
ATATTTTTATCACCTTTTTTTTCTTTCAGCAGGAAGATACTTTCTTTTGGAAATTTAATTTTTTGTTCAT
TTATTCTTGCAGCCTTAAGTCCGATTTTCATATTTAATCCTTATATAGCCTTTCTATTTAATTCTTTTAA
ACTCAATAAACTTTTTTGGTTTTTCATTAGTTCTAATAATTCGCAATAATATGTGCAAAACACTTTATTG
TATTCTATTTTCTTTTGGTTATTCAAATATTCTTTTATAATTGGCTTTAGAAGTTCAATATTTACTTCTT
TTTTTAGTTGTTCAATAAGGATATTGAAAATGTTTGTTTTTAAATCTTGATAATTTTGTTGAGAATTTTC
TTTTTTTCTTTCAATTGACTTCTCTAATTTACGCTTTATATTGTTTAAATCGCTATATTTATGACTTTCA
ATAATAAAATGAGGCTTAAATTTGTAATTTTCGTATATTTTTTGGAAACTTGTTTCTAATTGTTTAGAAT
TATATTCATTTTTTTCAAATTCTTTTTGAGTGTTGCATAGAATTTCCTTTAATTTTTCTTGTTTTTCTTT
CATACAAGATTTAGTAAAATGTATATTTTTATTTTTTAGTAATTTAATTTCTATTATTTTTATGATTTTA
AGTATTTTGATTATATTATCTTTATCAATATTTAAATTGAATAAAATTGTAAGAAAAATTGAAAGAATTT
TTTTACATAAAAAGTTACATTTATTGAAGTAATTTCTTACTTGATACTTTTCTATTTCATTAATCTTTCT
TTCTTCTTTTATATTATTTTTATTATTTAAACACTCCTTTAAATCTACACTCCCATTTTTAGTAAATCTA
TCTTTAAGGCCCCTTGAAACTCTATTTTGAAATCTTAAATCTTTTTTTTCTTGAAAGTATTTATAGATTT
TTTGGTAACATTCTTTTTTTGAAAAATTAAGTTGATAGTATATTTCGGTCCCCAAATTTACCCCTAAGTG
TTTGTGATAATTAGTTGTGACTTTAAATTCTTTTTCTAATTTGTAAAGGTAATTTTGCAGTGTTTTTAGT
TTAACGGGTGTTTGACTATTTCTTTTAAGGTTTTCATTAAAGTAATAGAGTATGTTTTTTTGTGTGTATT
TCTTATATGTTTTATTTATGTACGCTAGTGTTGAGATAAGAACTACTAATTTATACTGTAATTTATTGTA
GCAAGTTGTGGTTTTACTGGTTTTGTTTATATTAGATAAGTTTTCCATTTATAGCTCCTTGAATACCGGA
TTTTTTATCTATAAAGTATATATATCACAATTTTGATTTAAAAGTAAATTCTTTTTTTAAAAATACAAAA
ATTTTTTATAAATTATATAGACCATGATATTGTATTAATACTAATTGATTTTAATTTAAGGTTGAACTAA
AATAAACATAGTTTTGTAGAAAATAATTTTTCATTATTTTGCTACTTGATATTGGATCGTAAAAATATTA
GGGCTTTACAAAGTTCTTTTAAAAGAGAATTTAGTAAAGCCCTAAGTCTTTTAATAAAAAATTTTTTGTA
AAAAAGTTGGCAAAAATAGTTTTTGCTATATATTTATATATAAGAAAAAATTCAATACTCAAGGAGATAA
AAAATGGAAAACTTAAACAATAATCCACAAAAAATTAATCAAATAAATAAGCAAACTAATTTTATTGGTT
TTGAAAATTTTATAGAACTTGATAATCAAGTTAATCAAACTAAAGAAAAAAGTAAATTAAGTAAGATAGG
TAAGAAATTACCCGGAATAAGCAGTCAAGTCTAGTCTAGTGCGGCCGCGCCCAATACGCAAACCGCCTCT
CCCCGCGCGTTGGCCGATTCATTAATGCAGCTGGCACGACAGGTTTCCCGACTGGAAAGCGGGCAGTGAG
CGCAACGCAATTAATGTGAGTTAGCTCACTCATTAGGCACCCCAGGCTTTACACTTTATGCTTCCGGCTC
GTATGTTGTGTGGAATTGTGAGCGGATAACAATTTCACACAGGAAACAGCTATGACATGATTACGAATTC
GAGCTCGGTACACCGGTCTCGAGGACGTCGCTAGCGGATCCCGGGGTACCGATCCTCTAGAGTCGACCTG
CAGGCATGCAAGCTTGGCACTGGCCGTCGTTTTACAACGTCGTGACTGGGAAAACCCTGGCGTTACCCAA
CTTAATCGCCTTGCAGCACATCCCCCTTTCGCCAGCTGGCGTAATAGCGAAGAGGCCCGCACCGATCGCC
CTTCCCAACAGTTGCGCAGCCTGAATGGCGAATGGCGCGGCCGCCCTAGGTTAATACCCGAGCTTCAAGG
AAGATTTCCTATTAAGGTTGAACTTAAGAGCTTAAGCATAGACGATTTGAAAAAAATTTTAAAACAAACA
AAAAATTCTTTAATAAAACAATATGTTGCGATGTTTAAGGTTTATGATTTAGATTTAAAGTTTAGTGAGG
AAGCTATAGATAGAATTGCAGAGCTTACTTTTAATATGAATCTTGAGAGTGAAAATCTTGGTGCCAGAAG
ACTTCACGGTGTTATGGAAATAGTGCTTGCAGATCTTTTTTTTGAAGTGCCTGGCAGTAAGTTGAAAAAA
TTTGAAATAAACTTGGACTATGTTAATAAAAAAATACAAATTAACGAACAAAAAGATTTGAATTATTATA
TAATTTAGTTAAAAGCAATTTTAAATGAGGGAGGTTTCCATATGGGCCATATTCAACGGGAAACGTCGAG
GCCGCGATTAAATTCCAACATGGATGCTGATTTATATGGGTATAAATGGGCTCGCGATAATGTCGGGCAA
TCAGGTGCGACAATCTATCGCTTGTATGGGAAGCCCGATGCGCCAGAGTTGTTTCTGAAACATGGCAAAG
GTAGCGTTGCCAATGATGTTACAGATGAGATGGTCAGACTAAACTGGCTGACGGAATTTATGCCTCTTCC
GACCATCAAGCATTTTATCCGTACTCCTGATGATGCATGGTTACTCACCACTGCGATCCCCGGAAAAACA
GCATTCCAGGTATTAGAAGAATATCCTGATTCAGGTGAAAATATTGTTGATGCGCTGGCAGTGTTCCTGC
GCCGGTTGCATTCGATTCCTGTTTGTAATTGTCCTTTTAACAGCGATCGCGTATTTCGTCTCGCTCAGGC
GCAATCACGAATGAATAACGGTTTGGTTGATGCGAGTGATTTTGATGACGAGCGTAATGGCTGGCCTGTT
GAACAAGTCTGGAAAGAAATGCATAAACTTTTGCCATTCTCACCGGATTCAGTCGTCACTCATGGTGATT
TCTCACTTGATAACCTTATTTTTGACGAGGGGAAATTAATAGGTTGTATTGATGTTGGACGAGTCGGAAT
CGCAGACCGATACCAGGATCTTGCCATCCTATGGAACTGCCTCGGTGAGTTTTCTCCTTCATTACAGAAA
CGGCTTTTTCAAAAATATGGTATTGATAATCCTGATATGAATAAATTGCAGTTTCATTTGATGCTCGATG
AGTTTTTCTAATCAGACTCGAGTGGCCGAGGAGCAGGACTGACACGTGCTAAAACTTCATTTTTAATTTA
AAAGGATCTAGGTGAAGATCCTTTTTGATAATCTCATGA
Features (pLannotate 1.2.2; 12 found; start..end, strand, type, name):
     71..659     +  rep_origin     ori: high-copy-number ColE1/pMB1/pBR322/pUC origin of replication
   1626..1642    -  promoter       ADH1 promoter (fragment): S. cerevisiae ADH1; promoter for alcohol dehydrogenase 1
   4037..4129    +  CDS            lacI (fragment): lac repressor; lacI; The lac repressor binds to the lac operator to inhibit transcription in E. coli. This inhibition can be relieved by adding lactose or isopropyl-β-D-thiogalactopyranoside (IPTG).
   4142..4163    +  protein_bind   CAP binding site: CAP binding activates transcription in the presence of cAMP. E. coli catabolite activator protein
   4178..4208    +  promoter       lac promoter: promoter for the E. coli lac operon
   4216..4232    +  protein_bind   lac operator: The lac repressor binds to the lac operator to inhibit transcription in E. coli. This inhibition can be relieved by adding lactose or isopropyl-β-D-thiogalactopyranoside (IPTG). lac repressor encoded by lacI
   4265..4281    +  misc_feature   MCS (fragment): pUC18/19 multiple cloning site
   4321..4355    +  misc_feature   MCS (fragment): pUC18/19 multiple cloning site
   4358..4512    +  CDS            lacZα (fragment): LacZα fragment of β-galactosidase; lacZ fragment
   4531..4905    +  CDS            hslU (fragment): HSLU_BORBU - Protein inferred from homology: Swiss-Prot protein existence level 3. ATPase subunit of a proteasome-like degradation complex; this subunit has chaperone activity. The binding of ATP and its subsequent hydrolysis by HslU are essential for unfolding of protein substrates subsequently hydrolyzed by HslV. HslU recognizes the N-terminal part of its protein substrates and unfolds these before they are guided to HslV for hydrolysis. From Borrelia burgdorferi (strain ATCC 35210 / B31 / CIP 102532 / DSM 4680).
   4946..5751    +  CDS            KanR (fragment): aminoglycoside phosphotransferase; aph(3')-Ia; confers resistance to kanamycin in bacteria or G418 (Geneticin®) in eukaryotes
   5762..5782    +  CDS            BleoR (fragment): antibiotic-binding protein; Sh ble from Streptoalloteichus hindustanus; confers resistance to bleomycin, phleomycin, and Zeocin™
