>Addgene plasmid #118226 | pBSV2_2 | addgene full sequence | sequence record 227363 | Addgene NGS Result
TCTCGAGGACGTCGCTAGCGGATCCCGGGGTACCGATCCTCTAGAGTCGACCTGCAGGCATGCAAGCTTG
GCACTGGCCGTCGTTTTACAACGTCGTGACTGGGAAAACCCTGGCGTTACCCAACTTAATCGCCTTGCAG
CACATCCCCCTTTCGCCAGCTGGCGTAATAGCGAAGAGGCCCGCACCGATCGCCCTTCCCAACAGTTGCG
CAGCCTGAATGGCGAATGGCGCGGCCGCCCTAGGTTAATACCCGAGCTTCAAGGAAGATTTCCTATTAAG
GTTGAACTTAAGAGCTTAAGCATAGACGATTTGAAAAAAATTTTAAAACAAACAAAAAATTCTTTAATAA
AACAATATGTTGCGATGTTTAAGGTTTATGATTTAGATTTAAAGTTTAGTGAGGAAGCTATAGATAGAAT
TGCAGAGCTTACTTTTAATATGAATCTTGAGAGTGAAAATCTTGGTGCCAGAAGACTTCACGGTGTTATG
GAAATAGTGCTTGCAGATCTTTTTTTTGAAGTGCCTGGCAGTAAGTTGAAAAAATTTGAAATAAACTTGG
ACTATGTTAATAAAAAAATACAAATTAACGAACAAAAAGATTTGAATTATTATATAATTTAGTTAAAAGC
AATTTTAAATGAGGGAGGTTTCCATATGGGCCATATTCAACGGGAAACGTCGAGGCCGCGATTAAATTCC
AACATGGATGCTGATTTATATGGGTATAAATGGGCTCGCGATAATGTCGGGCAATCAGGTGCGACAATCT
ATCGCTTGTATGGGAAGCCCGATGCGCCAGAGTTGTTTCTGAAACATGGCAAAGGTAGCGTTGCCAATGA
TGTTACAGATGAGATGGTCAGACTAAACTGGCTGACGGAATTTATGCCTCTTCCGACCATCAAGCATTTT
ATCCGTACTCCTGATGATGCATGGTTACTCACCACTGCGATCCCCGGAAAAACAGCATTCCAGGTATTAG
AAGAATATCCTGATTCAGGTGAAAATATTGTTGATGCGCTGGCAGTGTTCCTGCGCCGGTTGCATTCGAT
TCCTGTTTGTAATTGTCCTTTTAACAGCGATCGCGTATTTCGTCTCGCTCAGGCGCAATCACGAATGAAT
AACGGTTTGGTTGATGCGAGTGATTTTGATGACGAGCGTAATGGCTGGCCTGTTGAACAAGTCTGGAAAG
AAATGCATAAACTTTTGCCATTCTCACCGGATTCAGTCGTCACTCATGGTGATTTCTCACTTGATAACCT
TATTTTTGACGAGGGGAAATTAATAGGTTGTATTGATGTTGGACGAGTCGGAATCGCAGACCGATACCAG
GATCTTGCCATCCTATGGAACTGCCTCGGTGAGTTTTCTCCTTCATTACAGAAACGGCTTTTTCAAAAAT
ATGGTATTGATAATCCTGATATGAATAAATTGCAGTTTCATTTGATGCTCGATGAGTTTTTCTAATCAGA
CTCGAGTGGCCGAGGAGCAGGACTGACACGTGCTAAAACTTCATTTTTAATTTAAAAGGATCTAGGTGAA
GATCCTTTTTGATAATCTCATGACCAAAATCCCTTAACGTGAGTTTTCGTTCCACTGAGCGTCAGACCCC
GTAGAAAAGATCAAAGGATCTTCTTGAGATCCTTTTTTTCTGCGCGTAATCTGCTGCTTGCAAACAAAAA
AACCACCGCTACCAGCGGTGGTTTGTTTGCCGGATCAAGAGCTACCAACTCTTTTTTCGAAGGTAACTGG
CTTCAGCAGAGCGCAGATACCAAATACTGTTCTTCTAGTGTAGCCGTAGTTAGGCCACCACTTCAAGAAC
TCTGTAGCACCGCCTACATACCTCGCTCTGCTAATCCTGTTACCAGTGGCTGCTGCCAGTGGCGATAAGT
CGTGTCTTACCGGGTTGGACTCAAGACGATAGTTACCGGATAAGGCGCAGCGGTCGGGCTGAACGGGGGG
TTCGTGCACACAGCCCAGCTTGGAGCGAACGACCTACACCGAACTGAGATACCTACAGCGTGAGCTATGA
GAAAGCGCCACGCTTCCCGAAGGGAGAAAGGCGGACAGGTATCCGGTAAGCGGCAGGGTCGGAACAGGAG
AGCGCACGAGGGAGCTTCCAGGGGGAAACGCCTGGTATCTTTATAGTCCTGTCGGGTTTCGCCACCTCTG
ACTTGAGCGTCGATTTTTGTGATGCTCGTCAGGGGGGCGGAGCCTATGGAAAAACGCCAGCAACGCGGCC
TTTTTACGGTTCCTGGCCTTTTGCTGGCCTTTTGCTCACATGTTCTTTCCTGCACTAGATCCCCGGCAAG
TTCATCCTTAGGGTTTTCATATCTCTTAAAAAGTCAATTTCTGCTTGATTAATTTCTTGTGGATTATTGT
TTTTGCGGTTTTTCATTTTTTATCTCCTTGAGTATTGAATTTTTTCTTATATATAAATATATAGCAAAAA
CTATTTTTGCCAACTTTTTTACAAAAAATTTTTTATTAAAACACTTAGGGCTTTGCTAAATTCTCTTTTA
AAAGAACTTAGTAAAGCCCTATGGATTTAAGAACTGATTATACTTACGTAGTAAAATACTACAGATATTA
ATAGTATAGACCATATCAAAATCATAATCAATTTATATTTATCTAAAATTGTAGTCCATACAAAATACAA
AAAAATTAGGTTTTTCTAAATTCTATTTTAAAAGAACTTAGTAACACCTAATCTCTAAATTACTTACAAA
ATTCTAAAATTAGATTTTTAGTTCTTCATATTTCTTTAAAAGTTTTTTAAGAAAATCTTTTTGATTTTCA
AAAATTTCATGCATCATAAAACTAGTAAATTTGGATTTTTTTTTGTAAAAATCATAACTTTCTTGGGTTT
TAAGTTGAAATCTTAATGGTTTTATTGGATTTTGCCTAGATTTTTTTAACGCCGGACTTTCTTTATCTTT
TATAAAATTATAAGAATTTTTAATACCATTTTCTATTAAATAATCTTCTTTTATAAGCCCCTCTTGCAGT
GCAGTTGCTAATCTTAAATACTTATACGCTTGAGTTTTTGCTACATCAAAGTCTTTTATAAAATCAAGAA
AAGTTTTATAACCATCAAATTTATAATATTGATTATCTTTTATTTCTTTTAAAATTTTAATATTTTCCAC
CCTGTGGAATATTTCTTTTTTGAAATTGTCATTTAACTTTTCCTTTAGTGTCTTGTAATAAGAAATTTTA
CTTTCATTAATCATTAAATTTTGTTCAACATAAGTATCTATCTTTTTTGTTAAAACTTTAACAACACGTT
TTTTTTCCATAAAAATTTTCCTTTATTTTTGCAACATTTTCCTTAATTGATATAATTGTTACTATTTTAG
ATTTTTTAATATCCACTTAAGAATTAATCCCTCACTAGAATATTTTTTATTATAGAATTCATATACATGT
TTTTCTAAATCTATAAATTTATCAACAATTGCTTTATTATAGGGTGTATCTATCTTTTCTTTTCTTAATA
ATCGTCTCGTATTCTTTAAATAACAACAAACACTGCCGGTTTTAAACCTAAATTCTATGTAATATATTTT
TGAAAAAGTATATACATTTTCAACCCCGTTTATTTCATACTTTACAAAAACATTATTTATTGGTTTTCTA
TAACCATAGTAAATGCCTAAAAATTTGTCCCCGTCTTTCATAGGATATAGATAAAGTTTTTGAATCTCTG
ATTTATCTAATAATTTTTCAAAAAAAATTATACACCGCTTTTGTTTGTTACTAACTACTCTATGCAATGC
CTTTAATATTTTTGTGTGATATATATTTTTATCACCTTTTTTTTCTTTCAGCAGGAAGATACTTTCTTTT
GGAAATTTAATTTTTTGTTCATTTATTCTTGCAGCCTTAAGTCCGATTTTCATATTTAATCCTTATATAG
CCTTTCTATTTAATTCTTTTAAACTCAATAAACTTTTTTGGTTTTTCATTAGTTCTAATAATTCGCAATA
ATATGTGCAAAACACTTTATTGTATTCTATTTTCTTTTGGTTATTCAAATATTCTTTTATAATTGGCTTT
AGAAGTTCAATATTTACTTCTTTTTTTAGTTGTTCAATAAGGATATTGAAAATGTTTGTTTTTAAATCTT
GATAATTTTGTTGAGAATTTTCTTTTTTTCTTTCAATTGACTTCTCTAATTTACGCTTTATATTGTTTAA
ATCGCTATATTTATGACTTTCAATAATAAAATGAGGCTTAAATTTGTAATTTTCGTATATTTTTTGGAAA
CTTGTTTCTAATTGTTTAGAATTATATTCATTTTTTTCAAATTCTTTTTGAGTGTTGCATAGAATTTCCT
TTAATTTTTCTTGTTTTTCTTTCATACAAGATTTAGTAAAATGTATATTTTTATTTTTTAGTAATTTAAT
TTCTATTATTTTTATGATTTTAAGTATTTTGATTATATTATCTTTATCAATATTTAAATTGAATAAAATT
GTAAGAAAAATTGAAAGAATTTTTTTACATAAAAAGTTACATTTATTGAAGTAATTTCTTACTTGATACT
TTTCTATTTCATTAATCTTTCTTTCTTCTTTTATATTATTTTTATTATTTAAACACTCCTTTAAATCTAC
ACTCCCATTTTTAGTAAATCTATCTTTAAGGCCCCTTGAAACTCTATTTTGAAATCTTAAATCTTTTTTT
TCTTGAAAGTATTTATAGATTTTTTGGTAACATTCTTTTTTTGAAAAATTAAGTTGATAGTATATTTCGG
TCCCCAAATTTACCCCTAAGTGTTTGTGATAATTAGTTGTGACTTTAAATTCTTTTTCTAATTTGTAAAG
GTAATTTTGCAGTGTTTTTAGTTTAACGGGTGTTTGACTATTTCTTTTAAGGTTTTCATTAAAGTAATAG
AGTATGTTTTTTTGTGTGTATTTCTTATATGTTTTATTTATGTACGCTAGTGTTGAGATAAGGACTACTA
ATTTATACTGTAATTTATTGTAGCAAGTTGTGGTTTTACTGGTTTTGTTTATATTAGATAAGTTTTCCAT
TTATAGCTCCTTGAATACCGGATTTTTTATCTATAAAGTATATATATCACAATTTTGATTTAAAAGTAAA
TTCTTTTTTTAAAAATACAAAAATTTTTTATAAATTATATAGACCATGATATTGTATTAATACTAATTGA
TTTTAATTTAAGGTTGAACTAAAATAAACATAGTTTTGTAGAAAATAATTTTTCATTATTTTGCTACTTG
ATATTGGATCGTAAAAATATTAGGGCTTTACAAAGTTCTTTTAAAAGAGAATTTAGTAAAGCCCTAAGTC
TTTTAATAAAAAATTTTTTGTAAAAAAGTTGGCAAAAATAGTTTTTGCTATATATTTATATATAAGAAAA
AATTCAATACTCAAGGAGATAAAAAATGGAAAACTTAAACAATAATCCACAAAAAATTAATCAAATAAAT
AAGCAAACTAATTTTATTGGTTTTGAAAATTTTATAGAACTTGATAATCAAGTTAATCAAACTAAAGAAA
AAAGTAAATTAAGTAAGATAGGTAAGAAATTACCCGGAATAAGCAGTCAAGTCTAGTGCGGCCGCGCCCA
ATACGCAAACCGCCTCTCCCCGCGCGTTGGCCGATTCATTAATGCAGCTGGCACGACAGGTTTCCCGACT
GGAAAGCGGGCAGTGAGCGCAACGCAATTAATGTGAGTTAGCTCACTCATTAGGCACCCCAGGCTTTACA
CTTTATGCTTCCGGCTCGTATGTTGTGTGGAATTGTGAGCGGATAACAATTTCACACAGGAAACAGCTAT
GACATGATTACGAATTCGAGCTCGGTACACCGG
Features (pLannotate 1.2.2; 12 found; start..end, strand, type, name):
     35..69      +  misc_feature   MCS (fragment): pUC18/19 multiple cloning site
     72..226     +  CDS            lacZα (fragment): LacZα fragment of β-galactosidase; lacZ fragment
    245..619     +  CDS            hslU (fragment): HSLU_BORBU - Protein inferred from homology: Swiss-Prot protein existence level 3. ATPase subunit of a proteasome-like degradation complex; this subunit has chaperone activity. The binding of ATP and its subsequent hydrolysis by HslU are essential for unfolding of protein substrates subsequently hydrolyzed by HslV. HslU recognizes the N-terminal part of its protein substrates and unfolds these before they are guided to HslV for hydrolysis. From Borrelia burgdorferi (strain ATCC 35210 / B31 / CIP 102532 / DSM 4680).
    660..1465    +  CDS            KanR (fragment): aminoglycoside phosphotransferase; aph(3')-Ia; confers resistance to kanamycin in bacteria or G418 (Geneticin®) in eukaryotes
   1476..1496    +  CDS            BleoR (fragment): antibiotic-binding protein; Sh ble from Streptoalloteichus hindustanus; confers resistance to bleomycin, phleomycin, and Zeocin™
   1634..2222    +  rep_origin     ori: high-copy-number ColE1/pMB1/pBR322/pUC origin of replication
   3188..3204    -  promoter       ADH1 promoter (fragment): S. cerevisiae ADH1; promoter for alcohol dehydrogenase 1
   5594..5686    +  CDS            lacI (fragment): lac repressor; lacI; The lac repressor binds to the lac operator to inhibit transcription in E. coli. This inhibition can be relieved by adding lactose or isopropyl-β-D-thiogalactopyranoside (IPTG).
   5699..5720    +  protein_bind   CAP binding site: CAP binding activates transcription in the presence of cAMP. E. coli catabolite activator protein
   5735..5765    +  promoter       lac promoter: promoter for the E. coli lac operon
   5773..5789    +  protein_bind   lac operator: The lac repressor binds to the lac operator to inhibit transcription in E. coli. This inhibition can be relieved by adding lactose or isopropyl-β-D-thiogalactopyranoside (IPTG). lac repressor encoded by lacI
   5822..5838    +  misc_feature   MCS (fragment): pUC18/19 multiple cloning site
