[The description below was written by a language model from this plasmid's Addgene catalogue record and pLannotate feature annotations shown in this document.]
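Description:
pBSV2_2 is an empty shuttle vector that replicates in both Escherichia coli and the Lyme disease spirochete Borrelia burgdorferi, catalogued as a bacterial expression backbone with no insert. Two sequence records are available, a depositor sequence of 5,849 nt and a sequencing-derived one of 5,843 nt. They carry the same set of annotated features in the same order, differing only in where numbering of the circle begins. In E. coli the plasmid is maintained at high copy through a ColE1/pUC-type origin and selected with kanamycin via an aph(3')-Ia aminoglycoside phosphotransferase gene. Immediately upstream of this marker lies a fragment matching the B. burgdorferi hslU coding region, so Borrelia-derived sequence precedes the resistance gene. That sequence may supply the marker's promoter, but the annotation does not name one.

The cloning region comes from pUC18/19: a CAP binding site, lac promoter and lac operator precede two fragments of the multiple cloning site and a partial lacZα sequence, with a short lacI remnant upstream. A stretch of more than 3 kb between the E. coli origin and the lac region is essentially unannotated. The functions needed for replication in B. burgdorferi presumably lie there, although the feature tables do not identify them. The very short hits to a yeast ADH1 promoter and to BleoR are most likely chance matches or remnants rather than functional parts.

The associated publication describes fluorescent proteins, promoters and selectable markers for B. burgdorferi. In keeping with that, the vector serves as a kanamycin-selectable recipient for cloning genes, reporters or promoter fusions in E. coli and then introducing them into the spirochete.
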