Addgene plasmid #118226: pBSV2_2
Purpose: (Empty Backbone) Empty E. coli - B. burgdorferi shuttle vector; kanamycin resistant
Depositing lab: Christine Jacobs-Wagner. Depositing organization: Yale University. Publication: Fluorescent Proteins, Promoters, and Selectable Markers for Applications in the Lyme Disease Spirochete Borrelia burgdorferi. Takacs CN, Kloos ZA, Scott M, Rosa PA, Jacobs-Wagner C. Appl Environ Microbiol. 2018 Oct 12. pii: AEM.01824-18. doi: 10.1128/AEM.01824-18. PubMed 30315081.
Backbone
  Vector backbone: pBSV2_2
  Vector type: Bacterial Expression
Growth in bacteria
  Bacterial resistance: Kanamycin, 50 μg/mL
  Growth temperature: 30°C
  Growth strain: DH5alpha
  Copy number: High Copy
Gene/Insert
  Gene/Insert name: None
Terms and licenses: Academic/Nonprofit Terms; Industry Terms: Not Available to Industry
Depositor comments: Please visit https://www.biorxiv.org/content/early/2018/09/21/363390 for bioRxiv preprint.
How to cite: pBSV2_2 was a gift from Christine Jacobs-Wagner (Addgene plasmid # 118226 ; http://n2t.net/addgene:118226 ; RRID:Addgene_118226)
